>Addgene plasmid #232631 | pdCas9-tdTomato | addgene full sequence | sequence record 462150 | Addgene NGS Result
CATGCATTAGTTATTAATAGTAATCAATTACGGGGTCATTAGTTCATAGCCCATATATGGAGTTCCGCGT
TACATAACTTACGGTAAATGGCCCGCCTGGCTGACCGCCCAACGACCCCCGCCCATTGACGTCAATAATG
ACGTATGTTCCCATAGTAACGCCAATAGGGACTTTCCATTGACGTCAATGGGTGGAGTATTTACGGTAAA
CTGCCCACTTGGCAGTACATCAAGTGTATCATATGCCAAGTACGCCCCCTATTGACGTCAATGACGGTAA
ATGGCCCGCCTGGCATTATGCCCAGTACATGACCTTATGGGACTTTCCTACTTGGCAGTACATCTACGTA
TTAGTCATCGCTATTACCATGGTGATGCGGTTTTGGCAGTACATCAATGGGCGTGGATAGCGGTTTGACA
CACGGGGATTTCCAAGTCTCCACCCCATTGACGTCAATGGGAGTTTGTTTTGGCACCAAAATCAACGGGA
CTTTCCAAAATGTCGTAACAACTCCGCCCCATTGACGCAAATGGGCGGTAGGCGTGTACGGTGGGAGGTC
TATATAAGCAGAGCTGGTTTAGTGAACCGTCAGATCCGCTAGCGCTACCGGACTCAGATCTCGAGGCCAC
CATGCCCAAGAAGAAGCGCAAGGTGGGACGCGTCTGCAGGATATCAAGCTTGCGGTACCGCGGGCCCGGG
ATCGCCACCATGGACAAGAAGTACAGCATCGGCCTGGCCATCGGCACCAACTCTGTGGGCTGGGCCGTGA
TCACCGACGAGTACAAGGTGCCCAGCAAGAAATTCAAGGTGCTGGGCAACACCGACCGGCACAGCATCAA
GAAGAACCTGATCGGCGCCCTGCTGTTCGACAGCGGAGAAACAGCCGAGGCCACCCGGCTGAAGAGAACC
GCCAGAAGAAGATACACCAGACGGAAGAACCGGATCTGCTATCTGCAAGAGATCTTCAGCAACGAGATGG
CCAAGGTGGACGACAGCTTCTTCCACAGACTGGAAGAGTCCTTCCTGGTGGAAGAGGATAAGAAGCACGA
GCGGCACCCCATCTTCGGCAACATCGTGGACGAGGTGGCCTACCACGAGAAGTACCCCACCATCTACCAC
CTGAGAAAGAAACTGGTGGACAGCACCGACAAGGCCGACCTGCGGCTGATCTATCTGGCCCTGGCCCACA
TGATCAAGTTCCGGGGCCACTTCCTGATCGAGGGCGACCTGAACCCCGACAACAGCGACGTGGACAAGCT
GTTCATCCAGCTGGTGCAGACCTACAACCAGCTGTTCGAGGAAAACCCCATCAACGCCAGCGGCGTGGAC
GCCAAGGCCATCCTGTCTGCCAGACTGAGCAAGAGCAGACGGCTGGAAAATCTGATCGCCCAGCTGCCCG
GCGAGAAGAAGAATGGCCTGTTCGGCAACCTGATTGCCCTGAGCCTGGGCCTGACCCCCAACTTCAAGAG
CAACTTCGACCTGGCCGAGGATGCCAAACTGCAGCTGAGCAAGGACACCTACGACGACGACCTGGACAAC
CTGCTGGCCCAGATCGGCGACCAGTACGCCGACCTGTTTCTGGCCGCCAAGAACCTGTCCGACGCCATCC
TGCTGAGCGACATCCTGAGAGTGAACACCGAGATCACCAAGGCCCCCCTGAGCGCCTCTATGATCAAGAG
ATACGACGAGCACCACCAGGACCTGACCCTGCTGAAAGCTCTCGTGCGGCAGCAGCTGCCTGAGAAGTAC
AAAGAGATTTTCTTCGACCAGAGCAAGAACGGCTACGCCGGCTACATCGATGGCGGAGCCAGCCAGGAAG
AGTTCTACAAGTTCATCAAGCCCATCCTGGAAAAGATGGACGGCACCGAGGAACTGCTCGTGAAGCTGAA
CAGAGAGGACCTGCTGCGGAAGCAGCGGACCTTCGACAACGGCAGCATCCCCCACCAGATCCACCTGGGA
GAGCTGCACGCCATTCTGCGGCGGCAGGAAGATTTTTACCCATTCCTGAAGGACAACCGGGAAAAGATCG
AGAAGATCCTGACCTTCCGCATCCCCTACTACGTGGGCCCTCTGGCCAGGGGAAACAGCAGATTCGCCTG
GATGACCAGAAAGAGCGAGGAAACCATCACCCCCTGGAACTTCGAGGAAGTGGTGGACAAGGGCGCCAGC
GCCCAGAGCTTCATCGAGCGGATGACCAACTTCGATAAGAACCTGCCCAACGAGAAGGTGCTGCCCAAGC
ACAGCCTGCTGTACGAGTACTTCACCGTGTACAACGAGCTGACCAAAGTGAAATACGTGACCGAGGGAAT
GAGAAAGCCCGCCTTCCTGAGCGGCGAGCAGAAAAAAGCCATCGTGGACCTGCTGTTCAAGACCAACCGG
AAAGTGACCGTGAAGCAGCTGAAAGAGGACTACTTCAAGAAAATCGAGTGCTTCGACTCCGTGGAAATCT
CCGGCGTGGAAGATCGGTTCAACGCCTCCCTGGGCACATACCACGATCTGCTGAAAATTATCAAGGACAA
GGACTTCCTGGACAATGAGGAAAACGAGGACATTCTGGAAGATATCGTGCTGACCCTGACACTGTTTGAG
GACAGAGAGATGATCGAGGAACGGCTGAAAACCTATGCCCACCTGTTCGACGACAAAGTGATGAAGCAGC
TGAAGCGGCGGAGATACACCGGCTGGGGCAGGCTGAGCCGGAAGCTGATCAACGGCATCCGGGACAAGCA
GTCCGGCAAGACAATCCTGGATTTCCTGAAGTCCGACGGCTTCGCCAACAGAAACTTCATGCAGCTGATC
CACGACGACAGCCTGACCTTTAAAGAGGACATCCAGAAAGCCCAGGTGTCCGGCCAGGGCGATAGCCTGC
ACGAGCACATTGCCAATCTGGCCGGCAGCCCCGCCATTAAGAAGGGCATCCTGCAGACAGTGAAGGTGGT
GGACGAGCTCGTGAAAGTGATGGGCCGGCACAAGCCCGAGAACATCGTGATCGAAATGGCCAGAGAGAAC
CAGACCACCCAGAAGGGACAGAAGAACAGCCGCGAGAGAATGAAGCGGATCGAAGAGGGCATCAAAGAGC
TGGGCAGCCAGATCCTGAAAGAACACCCCGTGGAAAACACCCAGCTGCAGAACGAGAAGCTGTACCTGTA
CTACCTGCAGAATGGGCGGGATATGTACGTGGACCAGGAACTGGACATCAACCGGCTGTCCGACTACGAT
GTGGACGCTATCGTGCCTCAGAGCTTTCTGAAGGACGACTCCATCGATAACAAAGTGCTGACTCGGAGCG
ACAAGAACCGGGGCAAGAGCGACAACGTGCCCTCCGAAGAGGTCGTGAAGAAGATGAAGAACTACTGGCG
CCAGCTGCTGAATGCCAAGCTGATTACCCAGAGGAAGTTCGACAATCTGACCAAGGCCGAGAGAGGCGGC
CTGAGCGAACTGGATAAGGCCGGCTTCATCAAGAGACAGCTGGTGGAAACCCGGCAGATCACAAAGCACG
TGGCACAGATCCTGGACTCCCGGATGAACACTAAGTACGACGAGAACGACAAACTGATCCGGGAAGTGAA
AGTGATCACCCTGAAGTCCAAGCTGGTGTCCGATTTCCGGAAGGATTTCCAGTTTTACAAAGTGCGCGAG
ATCAACAACTACCACCACGCCCACGACGCCTACCTGAACGCCGTCGTGGGAACCGCCCTGATCAAAAAGT
ACCCTAAGCTGGAAAGCGAGTTCGTGTACGGCGACTACAAGGTGTACGACGTGCGGAAGATGATCGCCAA
GAGCGAGCAGGAAATCGGCAAGGCTACCGCCAAGTACTTCTTCTACAGCAACATCATGAACTTTTTCAAG
ACCGAGATTACCCTGGCCAACGGCGAGATCCGGAAGCGGCCTCTGATCGAGACAAACGGCGAAACAGGCG
AGATCGTGTGGGATAAGGGCCGGGACTTTGCCACCGTGCGGAAAGTGCTGTCTATGCCCCAAGTGAATAT
CGTGAAAAAGACCGAGGTGCAGACAGGCGGCTTCAGCAAAGAGTCTATCCTGCCCAAGAGGAACAGCGAC
AAGCTGATCGCCAGAAAGAAGGACTGGGACCCTAAGAAGTACGGCGGCTTCGACAGCCCCACCGTGGCCT
ATTCTGTGCTGGTGGTGGCCAAAGTGGAAAAGGGCAAGTCCAAGAAACTGAAGAGTGTGAAAGAGCTGCT
GGGGATCACCATCATGGAAAGAAGCAGCTTCGAGAAGAATCCCATCGACTTTCTGGAAGCCAAGGGCTAC
AAAGAAGTGAAAAAGGACCTGATCATCAAGCTGCCTAAGTACTCCCTGTTCGAGCTGGAAAACGGCCGGA
AGAGAATGCTGGCCTCTGCCGGCGAACTGCAGAAGGGAAACGAACTGGCCCTGCCCTCCAAATATGTGAA
CTTCCTGTACCTGGCCAGCCACTATGAGAAGCTGAAGGGCTCCCCCGAGGATAATGAGCAGAAACAGCTG
TTTGTGGAACAGCACAAACACTACCTGGACGAGATCATCGAGCAGATCAGCGAGTTCTCCAAGAGAGTGA
TCCTGGCCGACGCTAATCTGGACAAGGTGCTGAGCGCCTACAACAAGCACAGAGACAAGCCTATCAGAGA
GCAGGCCGAGAATATCATCCACCTGTTTACCCTGACCAATCTGGGAGCCCCTGCCGCCTTCAAGTACTTT
GACACCACCATCGACCGGAAGAGGTACACCAGCACCAAAGAGGTGCTGGACGCCACCCTGATCCACCAGA
GCATCACCGGCCTGTACGAGACACGGATCGACCTGTCTCAGCTGGGAGGCGACGCCTATCCCTATGACGT
GCCCGATTATGCACCGGTCCCAAAAAAGAAAAGAAAAGTACCGGTCGCCACCATGGTGAGCAAGGGCGAG
GAGGTCATCAAAGAGTTCATGCGCTTCAAGGTGCGCATGGAGGGCTCCATGAACGGCCACGAGTTCGAGA
TCGAGGGCGAGGGCGAGGGCCGCCCCTACGAGGGCACCCAGACCGCCAAGCTGAAGGTGACCAAGGGCGG
CCCCCTGCCCTTCGCCTGGGACATCCTGTCCCCCCAGTTCATGTACGGCTCCAAGGCGTACGTGAAGCAC
CCCGCCGACATCCCCGATTACAAGAAGCTGTCCTTCCCCGAGGGCTTCAAGTGGGAGCGCGTGATGAACT
TCGAGGACGGCGGTCTGGTGACCGTGACCCAGGACTCCTCCCTGCAGGACGGCACGCTGATCTACAAGGT
GAAGATGCGCGGCACCAACTTCCCCCCCGACGGCCCCGTAATGCAGAAGAAGACCATGGGCTGGGAGGCC
TCCACCGAGCGCCTGTACCCCCGCGACGGCGTGCTGAAGGGCGAGATCCACCAGGCCCTGAAGCTGAAGG
ACGGCGGCCACTACCTGGTGGAGTTCAAGACCATCTACATGGCCAAGAAGCCCGTGCAACTGCCCGGCTA
CTACTACGTGGACACCAAGCTGGACATCACCTCCCACAACGAGGACTACACCATCGTGGAACAGTACGAG
CGCTCCGAGGGCCGCCACCACCTGTTCCTGGGGCATGGCACCGGCAGCACCGGCAGCGGCAGCTCCGGCA
CCGCCTCCTCCGAGGACAACAACATGGCCGTCATCAAAGAGTTCATGCGCTTCAAGGTGCGCATGGAGGG
CTCCATGAACGGCCACGAGTTCGAGATCGAGGGCGAGGGCGAGGGCCGCCCCTACGAGGGCACCCAGACC
GCCAAGCTGAAGGTGACCAAGGGCGGCCCCCTGCCCTTCGCCTGGGACATCCTGTCCCCCCAGTTCATGT
ACGGCTCCAAGGCGTACGTGAAGCACCCCGCCGACATCCCCGATTACAAGAAGCTGTCCTTCCCCGAGGG
CTTCAAGTGGGAGCGCGTGATGAACTTCGAGGACGGCGGTCTGGTGACCGTGACCCAGGACTCCTCCCTG
CAGGACGGCACGCTGATCTACAAGGTGAAGATGCGCGGCACCAACTTCCCCCCCGACGGCCCCGTAATGC
AGAAGAAGACCATGGGCTGGGAGGCCTCCACCGAGCGCCTGTACCCCCGCGACGGCGTGCTGAAGGGCGA
GATCCACCAGGCCCTGAAGCTGAAGGACGGCGGCCACTACCTGGTGGAGTTCAAGACCATCTACATGGCC
AAGAAGCCCGTGCAACTGCCCGGCTACTACTACGTGGACACCAAGCTGGACATCACCTCCCACAACGAGG
ACTACACCATCGTGGAACAGTACGAGCGCTCCGAGGGCCGCCACCACCTGTTCCTGTACGGCATGGACGA
GCTGTACAAGTAAGCGGCCGCGACTCTAGATCATAATCAGCCATACCACATTTGTAGAGGTTTTACTTGC
TTTAAAAAACCTCCCACACCTCCCCCTGAACCTGAAACATAAAATGAATGCAATTGTTGTTGTTAACTTG
TTTATTGCAGCTTATAATGGTTACAAATAAAGCAATAGCATCACAAATTTCACAAATAAAGCATTTTTTT
CACTGCATTCTAGTTGTGGTTTGTCCAAACTCATCAATGTATCTTAAGGCGTAAATTGTAAGCGTTAATA
TTTTGTTAAAATTCGCGTTAAATTTTTGTTAAATCAGCTCATTTTTTAACCAATAGGCCGAAATCGGCAA
AATCCCTTATAAATCAAAAGAATAGACCGAGATAGGGT
[37 nt withheld, positions 6689-6725]
AAAGAACGTGGACTCCAACGTCAAAGG
[49 nt withheld, positions 6753-6801]
T
[91 nt withheld, positions 6803-6893]
G
[124 nt withheld, positions 6895-7018]
CAGGTGGCACTTTTCGGGGAAATGTGCGCGGAACCCCTATTTGTTTATTTTTCTAAATACATTCAAATAT
GTATCCGCTCATGAGACAATAACCCTGATAAATGCTTCAATAATATTGAAAAAGGAAGAGTCCTGAGGCG
GAAAGAACCAGCTGTGGAATGTGTGTCAGTTAGGGTGTGGAAAGTCCCCAGGCTCCCCAGCAGGCAGAAG
TATGCAAAGCATGCATCTCAATTAGTCAGCAACCAGGTGTGGAAAGTCCCCAGGCTCCCCAGCAGGCAGA
AGTATGCAAAGCATGCATCTCAATTAGTCAGCAACCATAGTCCCGCCCCTAACTCCGCCCATCCCGCCCC
TAACTCCGCCCAGTTCCGCCCATTCTCCGCCCCATGGCTGACTAATTTTTTTTATTTATGCAGAGGCCGA
GGCCGCCTCGGCCTCTGAGCTATTCCAGAAGTAGTGAGGAGGCTTTTTTGGAGGCCTAGGCTTTTGCAAA
GATCGATCAAGAGACAGGATGAGGATCGTTTCGCATGATTGAACAAGATGGATTGCACGCAGGTTCTCCG
GCCGCTTGGGTGGAGAGGCTATTCGGCTATGACTGGGCACAACAGACAATCGGCTGCTCTGATGCCGCCG
TGTTCCGGCTGTCAGCGCAGGGGCGCCCGGTTCTTTTTGTCAAGACCGACCTGTCCGGTGCCCTGAATGA
ACTGCAAGACGAGGCAGCGCGGCTATCGTGGCTGGCCACGACGGGCGTTCCTTGCGCAGCTGTGCTCGAC
GTTGTCACTGAAGCGGGAAGGGACTGGCTGCTATTGGGCGAAGTGCCGGGGCAGGATCTCCTGTCATCTC
ACCTTGCTCCTGCCGAGAAAGTATCCATCATGGCTGATGCAATGCGGCGGCTGCATACGCTTGATCCGGC
TACCTGCCCATTCGACCACCAAGCGAAACATCGCATCGAGCGAGCACGTACTCGGATGGAAGCCGGTCTT
GTCGATCAGGATGATCTGGACGAAGAGCATCAGGGGCTCGCGCCAGCCGAACTGTTCGCCAGGCTCAAGG
CGAGCATGCCCGACGGCGAGGATCTCGTCGTGACCCATGGCGATGCCTGCTTGCCGAATATCATGGTGGA
AAATGGCCGCTTTTCTGGATTCATCGACTGTGGCCGGCTGGGTGTGGCGGACCGCTATCAGGACATAGCG
TTGGCTACCCGTGATATTGCTGAAGAGCTTGGCGGCGAATGGGCTGACCGCTTCCTCGTGCTTTACGGTA
TCGCCGCTCCCGATTCGCAGCGCATCGCCTTCTATCGCCTTCTTGACGAGTTCTTCTGAGCGGGACTCTG
GGGTTCGAAATGACCGACCAAGCGACGCCCAACCTGCCATCACGAGATTTCGATTCCACCGCCGCCTTCT
ATGAAAGGTTGGGCTTCGGAATCGTTTTCCGGGACGCCGGCTGGATGATCCTCCAGCGCGGGGATCTCAT
GCTGGAGTTCTTCGCCCACCCTAGGGGGAGGCTAACTGAAACACGGAAGGAGACAATACCGGAAGGAACC
CGCGCTATGACGGCAATAAAAAGACAGAATAAAACGCACGGTGTTGGGTCGTTTGTTCATAAACGCGGGG
TTCGGTCCCAGGGCTGGCACTCTGTCGATACCCCACCGAGACCCCATTGGGGCCAATACGCCCGCGTTTC
TTCCTTTTCCCCACCCCACCCCCCAAGTTCGGGTGAAGGCCCAGGGCTCGCAGCCAACGTCGGGGCGGCA
GGCCCTGCCATAGCCTCAGGTTACTCATATATACTTTAGATTGATTTAAAACTTCATTTTTAATTTAAAA
GGATCTAGGTGAAGATCCTTTTTGATAATCTCATGACCAAAATCCCTTAACGTGAGTTTTCGTTCCACTG
AGCGTCAGACCCCGTAGAAAAGATCAAAGGATCTTCTTGAGATCCTTTTTTTCTGCGCGTAATCTGCTGC
TTGCAAACAAAAAAACCACCGCTACCAGCGGTGGTTTGTTTGCCGGATCAAGAGCTACCAACTCTTTTTC
CGAAGGTAACTGGCTTCAGCAGAGCGCAGATACCAAATACTGTTCTTCTAGTGTAGCCGTAGTTAGGCCA
CCACTTCAAGAACTCTGTAGCACCGCCTACATACCTCGCTCTGCTAATCCTGTTACCAGTGGCTGCTGCC
AGTGGCGATAAGTCGTGTCTTACCGGGTTGGACTCAAGACGATAGTTACCGGATAAGGCGCAGCGGTCGG
GCTGAACGGGGGGTTCGTGCACACAGCCCAGCTTGGAGCGAACGACCTACACCGAACTGAGATACCTACA
GCGTGAGCTATGAGAAAGCGCCACGCTTCCCGAAGGGAGAAAGGCGGACAGGTATCCGGTAAGCGGCAGG
GTCGGAACAGGAGAGCGCACGAGGGAGCTTCCAGGGGGAAACGCCTGGTATCTTTATAGTCCTGTCGGGT
TTCGCCACCTCTGACTTGAGCGTCGATTTTTGTGATGCTCGTCAGGGGGGCGGAGCCTATGGAAAAACGC
CAGCAACGCGGCCTTTTTACGGTTCCTGGCCTTTTGCTGGCCTTTTGCTCACATGTTCTTTCCTGCGTTA
TCCCCTGATTCTGTGGATAACCGTATTACCGC
Features (pLannotate 1.2.2; 17 found; start..end, strand, type, name):
     68..371     +  enhancer       CMV enhancer: human cytomegalovirus immediate early enhancer
    444..461     -  promoter       CMV promoter (fragment): human cytomegalovirus (CMV) immediate early promoter
    524..575     +  promoter       CMVd2 promoter: truncated human cytomegalovirus (CMV) immediate early promoter that yields moderately reduced expression relative to the full-length promoter
    598..625     +  misc_feature   MCS (fragment): multiple cloning site
    683..703     +  misc_feature   MCS (fragment): multiple cloning site
    710..4813    +  CDS            Cas9: Cas9 (Csn1) endonuclease from the Streptococcus pyogenes Type II CRISPR/Cas system generates RNA-guided double strand breaks in DNA
   4883..6310    +  CDS            tdTomato: tdTomato is a basic (constitutively fluorescent) orange fluorescent protein published in 2004, derived from Discosoma sp.. It is reported to be a somewhat slowly-maturing tandem dimer with low acid sensitivity.
   6329..6412    +  CDS            large T antigen (fragment): large T antigen from SV40 (simian virus 40)
   6435..6556    +  polyA_signal   SV40 poly(A) signal: SV40 polyadenylation signal
   6590..7018    -  rep_origin     f1 ori (sequence partly withheld): f1 bacteriophage origin of replication; arrow indicates direction of (+) strand synthesis
   7045..7149    +  promoter       AmpR promoter: bla
   7151..7508    +  promoter       SV40 promoter: SV40 enhancer and early promoter
   7543..8337    +  CDS            NeoR/KanR: aminoglycoside phosphotransferase from Tn5; aph(3')-II (or nptII); confers resistance to neomycin, kanamycin, and G418 (Geneticin®)
   8358..8510    +  CDS            ble (fragment): BLE_KLEPN - Experimental evidence at protein level: Swiss-Prot protein existence level 1. Binding protein with a strong affinity to the bleomycin family of antibiotics. Binds to CL990; an antimitotic-antibiotic compound. From Klebsiella pneumoniae.
   8569..8616    +  polyA_signal   HSV TK poly(A) signal: herpes simplex virus thymidine kinase polyadenylation signal (Cole and Stacy, 1985)
   8707..8723    -  polyA_signal   bGH poly(A) signal (fragment): bovine growth hormone polyadenylation signal
   8945..9533    +  rep_origin     ori: high-copy-number ColE1/pMB1/pBR322/pUC origin of replication
