[The description below was written by a language model from this plasmid's Addgene catalogue record and pLannotate feature annotations shown in this document.]
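Description:
pdCas9-tdTomato is a mammalian expression and CRISPR plasmid of about 9.6 kb built on the Clontech ptdTomato-N1 backbone. It encodes a catalytically inactive Streptococcus pyogenes Cas9 fused at its C-terminus to the tandem-dimer orange-red fluorescent protein tdTomato. The fusion is driven by a modified CMV promoter that the record describes as having its TATA box removed. The feature table agrees, showing the CMV enhancer followed by only a short promoter fragment and a truncated CMVd2-type element, an arrangement associated with reduced expression relative to full-length CMV. The catalogue lists an NLS at the N-terminus of the insert. The annotation also detects a short SV40 large T antigen fragment just downstream of tdTomato, which may correspond to nuclear localization sequence, although the record does not say so. Transcripts terminate at an SV40 polyadenylation signal. The annotation tool labels the nuclease simply as Cas9, and the inactivating mutations are not itemised in the record.

The plasmid is propagated in E. coli at high copy from a ColE1/pUC-type origin, and it also carries an f1 origin. A single NeoR/KanR gene serves both hosts: a bacterial promoter gives kanamycin resistance, while the SV40 early promoter and HSV TK polyadenylation signal allow G418 selection in mammalian cells. No guide RNA cassette is annotated, so a guide would need to be supplied separately. The stated purpose is localization, in which the nuclease-dead protein binds guide-specified genomic sites without cutting and marks them with tdTomato fluorescence. The depositor notes that expression is good but nuclear localization is poor, which matters when choosing this construct for imaging.
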