Addgene plasmid #232631: pdCas9-tdTomato
Purpose: catalytically inactive dCas9 for localization; labeled with tdTomato
Depositing lab: Karsten Rippe. Depositing organization: Deutsches Krebsforschungszentrum (DKFZ).
Backbone
  Vector backbone: ptdTomato-N1
  Backbone manufacturer: Clontech
  Vector type: Mammalian Expression, CRISPR
  Selectable markers: Neomycin (select with G418)
Growth in bacteria
  Bacterial resistance: Kanamycin, 50 μg/mL
  Growth temperature: 37°C
  Growth strain: DH5alpha
  Copy number: High Copy
Gene/Insert
  Gene/Insert name: dCas9-tdTomato
  Species: Synthetic
  Mutation: none
  Promoter: CMV (TATA box removed)
  Tag / fusion protein: NLS (N terminal on insert)
  Cloning method: Restriction Enzyme; 5′ cloning site AgeI (not destroyed); 3′ cloning site unknown (unknown if destroyed)
  Sequencing primers: 5′ unknown
Terms and licenses: Academic/Nonprofit Terms; Industry Terms: Not Available to Industry
Depositor comments: Good expression but poor nuclear localization. Please visit https://doi.org/10.1101/2024.12.09.627308 for bioRxiv preprint.
How to cite: pdCas9-tdTomato was a gift from Karsten Rippe (Addgene plasmid # 232631 ; http://n2t.net/addgene:232631 ; RRID:Addgene_232631)
