>Addgene plasmid #232631 | pdCas9-tdTomato | depositor partial sequence | sequence record 457493 | dCas9
ATGGACAAGAAGTACAGCATCGGCCTGGCCATCGGCACCAACTCTGTGGGCTGGGCCGTGATCACCGACG
AGTACAAGGTGCCCAGCAAGAAATTCAAGGTGCTGGGCAACACCGACCGGCACAGCATCAAGAAGAACCT
GATCGGCGCCCTGCTGTTCGACAGCGGAGAAACAGCCGAGGCCACCCGGCTGAAGAGAACCGCCAGAAGA
AGATACACCAGACGGAAGAACCGGATCTGCTATCTGCAAGAGATCTTCAGCAACGAGATGGCCAAGGTGG
ACGACAGCTTCTTCCACAGACTGGAAGAGTCCTTCCTGGTGGAAGAGGATAAGAAGCACGAGCGGCACCC
CATCTTCGGCAACATCGTGGACGAGGTGGCCTACCACGAGAAGTACCCCACCATCTACCACCTGAGAAAG
AAACTGGTGGACAGCACCGACAAGGCCGACCTGCGGCTGATCTATCTGGCCCTGGCCCACATGATCAAGT
TCCGGGGCCACTTCCTGATCGAGGGCGACCTGAACCCCGACAACAGCGACGTGGACAAGCTGTTCATCCA
GCTGGTGCAGACCTACAACCAGCTGTTCGAGGAAAACCCCATCAACGCCAGCGGCGTGGACGCCAAGGCC
ATCCTGTCTGCCAGACTGAGCAAGAGCAGACGGCTGGAAAATCTGATCGCCCAGCTGCCCGGCGAGAAGA
AGAATGGCCTGTTCGGCAACCTGATTGCCCTGAGCCTGGGCCTGACCCCCAACTTCAAGAGCAACTTCGA
CCTGGCCGAGGATGCCAAACTGCAGCTGAGCAAGGACACCTACGACGACGACCTGGACAACCTGCTGGCC
CAGATCGGCGACCAGTACGCCGACCTGTTTCTGGCCGCCAAGAACCTGTCCGACGCCATCCTGCTGAGCG
ACATCCTGAGAGTGAACACCGAGATCACCAAGGCCCCCCTGAGCGCCTCTATGATCAAGAGATACGACGA
GCACCACCAGGACCTGACCCTGCTGAAAGCTCTCGTGCGGCAGCAGCTGCCTGAGAAGTACAAAGAGATT
TTCTTCGACCAGAGCAAGAACGGCTACGCCGGCTACATCGATGGCGGAGCCAGCCAGGAAGAGTTCTACA
AGTTCATCAAGCCCATCCTGGAAAAGATGGACGGCACCGAGGAACTGCTCGTGAAGCTGAACAGAGAGGA
CCTGCTGCGGAAGCAGCGGACCTTCGACAACGGCAGCATCCCCCACCAGATCCACCTGGGAGAGCTGCAC
GCCATTCTGCGGCGGCAGGAAGATTTTTACCCATTCCTGAAGGACAACCGGGAAAAGATCGAGAAGATCC
TGACCTTCCGCATCCCCTACTACGTGGGCCCTCTGGCCAGGGGAAACAGCAGATTCGCCTGGATGACCAG
AAAGAGCGAGGAAACCATCACCCCCTGGAACTTCGAGGAAGTGGTGGACAAGGGCGCCAGCGCCCAGAGC
TTCATCGAGCGGATGACCAACTTCGATAAGAACCTGCCCAACGAGAAGGTGCTGCCCAAGCACAGCCTGC
TGTACGAGTACTTCACCGTGTACAACGAGCTGACCAAAGTGAAATACGTGACCGAGGGAATGAGAAAGCC
CGCCTTCCTGAGCGGCGAGCAGAAAAAAGCCATCGTGGACCTGCTGTTCAAGACCAACCGGAAAGTGACC
GTGAAGCAGCTGAAAGAGGACTACTTCAAGAAAATCGAGTGCTTCGACTCCGTGGAAATCTCCGGCGTGG
AAGATCGGTTCAACGCCTCCCTGGGCACATACCACGATCTGCTGAAAATTATCAAGGACAAGGACTTCCT
GGACAATGAGGAAAACGAGGACATTCTGGAAGATATCGTGCTGACCCTGACACTGTTTGAGGACAGAGAG
ATGATCGAGGAACGGCTGAAAACCTATGCCCACCTGTTCGACGACAAAGTGATGAAGCAGCTGAAGCGGC
GGAGATACACCGGCTGGGGCAGGCTGAGCCGGAAGCTGATCAACGGCATCCGGGACAAGCAGTCCGGCAA
GACAATCCTGGATTTCCTGAAGTCCGACGGCTTCGCCAACAGAAACTTCATGCAGCTGATCCACGACGAC
AGCCTGACCTTTAAAGAGGACATCCAGAAAGCCCAGGTGTCCGGCCAGGGCGATAGCCTGCACGAGCACA
TTGCCAATCTGGCCGGCAGCCCCGCCATTAAGAAGGGCATCCTGCAGACAGTGAAGGTGGTGGACGAGCT
CGTGAAAGTGATGGGCCGGCACAAGCCCGAGAACATCGTGATCGAAATGGCCAGAGAGAACCAGACCACC
CAGAAGGGACAGAAGAACAGCCGCGAGAGAATGAAGCGGATCGAAGAGGGCATCAAAGAGCTGGGCAGCC
AGATCCTGAAAGAACACCCCGTGGAAAACACCCAGCTGCAGAACGAGAAGCTGTACCTGTACTACCTGCA
GAATGGGCGGGATATGTACGTGGACCAGGAACTGGACATCAACCGGCTGTCCGACTACGATGTGGACGCT
ATCGTGCCTCAGAGCTTTCTGAAGGACGACTCCATCGATAACAAAGTGCTGACTCGGAGCGACAAGAACC
GGGGCAAGAGCGACAACGTGCCCTCCGAAGAGGTCGTGAAGAAGATGAAGAACTACTGGCGCCAGCTGCT
GAATGCCAAGCTGATTACCCAGAGGAAGTTCGACAATCTGACCAAGGCCGAGAGAGGCGGCCTGAGCGAA
CTGGATAAGGCCGGCTTCATCAAGAGACAGCTGGTGGAAACCCGGCAGATCACAAAGCACGTGGCACAGA
TCCTGGACTCCCGGATGAACACTAAGTACGACGAGAACGACAAACTGATCCGGGAAGTGAAAGTGATCAC
CCTGAAGTCCAAGCTGGTGTCCGATTTCCGGAAGGATTTCCAGTTTTACAAAGTGCGCGAGATCAACAAC
TACCACCACGCCCACGACGCCTACCTGAACGCCGTCGTGGGAACCGCCCTGATCAAAAAGTACCCTAAGC
TGGAAAGCGAGTTCGTGTACGGCGACTACAAGGTGTACGACGTGCGGAAGATGATCGCCAAGAGCGAGCA
GGAAATCGGCAAGGCTACCGCCAAGTACTTCTTCTACAGCAACATCATGAACTTTTTCAAGACCGAGATT
ACCCTGGCCAACGGCGAGATCCGGAAGCGGCCTCTGATCGAGACAAACGGCGAAACAGGCGAGATCGTGT
GGGATAAGGGCCGGGACTTTGCCACCGTGCGGAAAGTGCTGTCTATGCCCCAAGTGAATATCGTGAAAAA
GACCGAGGTGCAGACAGGCGGCTTCAGCAAAGAGTCTATCCTGCCCAAGAGGAACAGCGACAAGCTGATC
GCCAGAAAGAAGGACTGGGACCCTAAGAAGTACGGCGGCTTCGACAGCCCCACCGTGGCCTATTCTGTGC
TGGTGGTGGCCAAAGTGGAAAAGGGCAAGTCCAAGAAACTGAAGAGTGTGAAAGAGCTGCTGGGGATCAC
CATCATGGAAAGAAGCAGCTTCGAGAAGAATCCCATCGACTTTCTGGAAGCCAAGGGCTACAAAGAAGTG
AAAAAGGACCTGATCATCAAGCTGCCTAAGTACTCCCTGTTCGAGCTGGAAAACGGCCGGAAGAGAATGC
TGGCCTCTGCCGGCGAACTGCAGAAGGGAAACGAACTGGCCCTGCCCTCCAAATATGTGAACTTCCTGTA
CCTGGCCAGCCACTATGAGAAGCTGAAGGGCTCCCCCGAGGATAATGAGCAGAAACAGCTGTTTGTGGAA
CAGCACAAACACTACCTGGACGAGATCATCGAGCAGATCAGCGAGTTCTCCAAGAGAGTGATCCTGGCCG
ACGCTAATCTGGACAAGGTGCTGAGCGCCTACAACAAGCACAGAGACAAGCCTATCAGAGAGCAGGCCGA
GAATATCATCCACCTGTTTACCCTGACCAATCTGGGAGCCCCTGCCGCCTTCAAGTACTTTGACACCACC
ATCGACCGGAAGAGGTACACCAGCACCAAAGAGGTGCTGGACGCCACCCTGATCCACCAGAGCATCACCG
GCCTGTACGAGACACGGATCGACCTGTCTCAGCTGGGAGGCGAC
