>Addgene plasmid #232631 | pdCas9-tdTomato | depositor partial sequence | sequence record 457494 | tdTomato
ATGGTGAGCAAGGGCGAGGAGGTCATCAAAGAGTTCATGCGCTTCAAGGTGCGCATGGAGGGCTCCATGA
ACGGCCACGAGTTCGAGATCGAGGGCGAGGGCGAGGGCCGCCCCTACGAGGGCACCCAGACCGCCAAGCT
GAAGGTGACCAAGGGCGGCCCCCTGCCCTTCGCCTGGGACATCCTGTCCCCCCAGTTCATGTACGGCTCC
AAGGCGTACGTGAAGCACCCCGCCGACATCCCCGATTACAAGAAGCTGTCCTTCCCCGAGGGCTTCAAGT
GGGAGCGCGTGATGAACTTCGAGGACGGCGGTCTGGTGACCGTGACCCAGGACTCCTCCCTGCAGGACGG
CACGCTGATCTACAAGGTGAAGATGCGCGGCACCAACTTCCCCCCCGACGGCCCCGTAATGCAGAAGAAG
ACCATGGGCTGGGAGGCCTCCACCGAGCGCCTGTACCCCCGCGACGGCGTGCTGAAGGGCGAGATCCACC
AGGCCCTGAAGCTGAAGGACGGCGGCCACTACCTGGTGGAGTTCAAGACCATCTACATGGCCAAGAAGCC
CGTGCAACTGCCCGGCTACTACTACGTGGACACCAAGCTGGACATCACCTCCCACAACGAGGACTACACC
ATCGTGGAACAGTACGAGCGCTCCGAGGGCCGCCACCACCTGTTCCTGGGGCATGGCACCGGCAGCACCG
GCAGCGGCAGCTCCGGCACCGCCTCCTCCGAGGACAACAACATGGCCGTCATCAAAGAGTTCATGCGCTT
CAAGGTGCGCATGGAGGGCTCCATGAACGGCCACGAGTTCGAGATCGAGGGCGAGGGCGAGGGCCGCCCC
TACGAGGGCACCCAGACCGCCAAGCTGAAGGTGACCAAGGGCGGCCCCCTGCCCTTCGCCTGGGACATCC
TGTCCCCCCAGTTCATGTACGGCTCCAAGGCGTACGTGAAGCACCCCGCCGACATCCCCGATTACAAGAA
GCTGTCCTTCCCCGAGGGCTTCAAGTGGGAGCGCGTGATGAACTTCGAGGACGGCGGTCTGGTGACCGTG
ACCCAGGACTCCTCCCTGCAGGACGGCACGCTGATCTACAAGGTGAAGATGCGCGGCACCAACTTCCCCC
CCGACGGCCCCGTAATGCAGAAGAAGACCATGGGCTGGGAGGCCTCCACCGAGCGCCTGTACCCCCGCGA
CGGCGTGCTGAAGGGCGAGATCCACCAGGCCCTGAAGCTGAAGGACGGCGGCCACTACCTGGTGGAGTTC
AAGACCATCTACATGGCCAAGAAGCCCGTGCAACTGCCCGGCTACTACTACGTGGACACCAAGCTGGACA
TCACCTCCCACAACGAGGACTACACCATCGTGGAACAGTACGAGCGCTCCGAGGGCCGCCACCACCTGTT
CCTGTACGGCATGGACGAGCTGTACAAGTAA
